>Addgene plasmid #159718 | pOmnibac_ZZ_linker_ybbR_MAP7 | addgene full sequence | sequence record 313614 | Addgene NGS Result
CTATAACGGTCCTAAGGTAGCGAGTTTAAACACTAGTATCGATTCGCGACCTACTCCGGAATATTAATAG
ATCATGGAGATAATTAAAATGATAACCATCTCGCAAATAAATAAGTATTTTACTGTTTTCGTAACAGTTT
TGTAATAAAAAAACCTATAAATATTCCGGATTATTCATACCGTCCCACCATCGGGCGCGGATCTCGGTCC
GAAACCATGTCGTACTACCATCACCATCACCATCACCATCACGGTTCTATGTGCATGGCAGGCCTTGCGC
AACACGATGAAGCCGTGGACAACAAATTCAACAAAGAACAACAAAACGCGTACTATGAGATCTTACATTT
ACCTAACTTAAACGAAGGACAACGAAACGCCTTCATCCAAAGTTTAAAAGATGACCCAAGCCAAAGCGCT
AACCTTTTAGCAGAAGCTAAAAAGCTAAATGATGCTCAGGCGCCGAAAGTAGACAACAAATTCAACAAAG
AACAACAAAACGCGTTCTATGAGATCTTACATTTACCTAACTTAAACGAAGAACAACGAAACGCCTTCAT
CCAAAGTTTAAAAGATGACCCAAGCCAAAGCGCTAACCTTTTAGCAGAAGCTGAAAAGCTAAATGATGCT
CAGGCGCCGAAAGTAGACGCAAATTCCGCGGGGAAGTCAACCGATTATGATATTCCAACTACTGCTAGCG
AGAACCTATATTTCCAGGGAGATTATGATATCCCTACGACTGAGAATCTTTATTTTCAGGGCATGGACTC
ATTGGAGTTTATCGCATCAAAGCTCGCAGCGGAGCTAGGAGCTGGCGGCGACGGCCACAGGGGCGGCGAC
GGCGCAGTGCGAAGCGAAACAGCACCCGACAGCTACAAAGTGCAAGATAAGAAAAATGCCTCCAGCCGCC
CTGCCTCTGCAATTTCAGGACAAAATAACAACCACTCAGGAAATAAACCAGACCCTCCGCCTGTGTTACG
TGTTGATGACCGGCAGCGGCTGGCCCGGGAGCGACGTGAGGAACGGGAGAAACAGCTAGCTGCAAGAGAA
ATAGTGTGGTTAGAAAGAGAAGAGCGAGCCAGGCAGCACTACGAGAAGCACCTGGAAGAGCGGAAGAAGA
GGTTGGAGGAGCAGAGGCAGAAGGAGGAGCGGAGGAGGGCTGCTGTGGAGGAGAAGCGGAGGCAGAGACT
TGAGGAGGACAAAGAACGCCACGAAGCTGTTGTACGGCGCACAATGGAAAGGAGCCAGAAGCCAAAACAG
AAGCATAACCGTTGGTCGTGGGGAGGCTCTCTCCATGGGAGCCCTAGCATCCACAGTGCAGATCCAGACA
GGCGGTCAGTTTCCACCATGAATCTTTCGAAATATGTTGATCCCGTCATTAGCAAGCGGCTCTCCTCTTC
ATCTGCAACTTTACTAAATTCTCCAGATAGAGCTCGCCGCCTGCAGCTCAGCCCATGGGAGAGCAGCGTT
GTTAACAGACTCCTGACGCCCACACATTCGTTCCTGGCCAGAAGTAAAAGCACAGCTGCCTTGTCTGGAG
AAGCAGCATCTTGCAGCCCCATCATCATGCCCTACAAAGCTGCACACTCTAGAAATTCGATGGATCGACC
AAAACTCTTTGTAACACCACCTGAGGGCTCTTCTCGCAGGAGGATCATTCATGGCACAGCGAGCTATAAA
AAAGAAAGAGAGAGAGAAAATGTACTCTTCCTCACATCTGGCACCCGAAGGGCTGTATCTCCATCTAATC
CCAAAGCAAGACAACCAGCTCGCTCCCGACTTTGGCTTCCGTCCAAGTCTCTTCCTCATTTGCCTGGCAC
ACCCAGACCGACATCCTCCTTGCCACCCGGCTCAGTCAAAGCTGCTCCTGCTCAGGTCCGGCCCCCATCC
CCCGGCAACATCCGCCCTGTCAAGAGGGAAGTCAAAGTGGAGCCTGAGAAGAAAGATCCTGAGAAGGAAC
CTCAGAAAGTTGCCAATGAGCCCTCACTAAAGGGCAGAGCACCTTTAGTGAAGGTAGAAGAAGCCACAGT
TGAAGAGCGGACACCTGCTGAACCAGAAGTTGGCCCTGCTGCTCCAGCCATGGCCCCAGCTCCAGCCTCG
GCCCCAGCTCCAGCCTCGGCCCCAGCTCCAGCCCCGGTCCCCACCCCAGCCATGGTCTCAGCCCCGTCAT
CCACTGTGAATGCCAGTGCTTCTGTTAAGACTTCTGCAGGCACCACCGACCCAGAGGAGGCCACAAGGCT
TCTAGCTGAGAAGAGGCGGCTGGCCCGAGAGCAGAGAGAAAAGGAAGAAAGGGAGAGGAGGGAGCAGGAA
GAGCTTGAAAGACAAAAGAGAGAGGAATTGGCTCAACGTGTGGCTGAAGAGAGGACGACTCGCCGTGAGG
AGGAGTCGCGCAGGCTGGAAGCCGAGCAGGCCCGGGAGAAGGAGGAGCAGCTGCAGCGGCAGGCGGAGGA
GCGGGCGCTGCGCGAGTGGGAGGAGGCAGAGCGCGCCCAGAGGCAGAAAGAAGAAGAAGCTCGCGTTCGT
GAAGAAGCAGAGAGGGTCCGGCAGGAACGAGAGAAGCATTTCCAGAGAGAAGAGCAAGAGCGCCTGGAGA
GAAAGAAGCGACTTGAGGAGATTATGAAAAGAACCAGGAGAACAGAAGCTACAGATAAGAAAACCAGTGA
TCAGAGAAACGGTGATATAGCCAAGGGAGCTCTCACTGGAGGAACAGAGGTGTCTGCACTTCCATGTACA
ACAAACGCTCCGGGAAATGGAAAGCCAGTTGGTAGCCCACATGTGGTTACCTCACACCAGTCAAAAGTGA
CAGTGGAGAGCACTCCCGATTTGGAAAAACAACCAAATGAAAATGGTGTATCTGTTCAGAATGAAAATTT
TGAAGAAATTATAAACTTACCCATTGGATCTAAACCATCCAGATTAGATGTCACCAACAGTGAGAGCCCA
GAAATTCCTTTGAATCCAATTTTGGCCTTTGATGATGAAGGGACACTTGGGCCCCTGCCTCAGGTAGATG
GTGTTCAGACACAGCAGACTGCAGAAGTTATATAATGAGCTTGTCGAGAAGTACTAGAGGCTCATAATCA
GCCATACCACATTTGTAGAGGTTTTACTTGCTTTAAAAAACCTCCCACACCTCCCCCTGAACCTGAAACA
TAAAATGAATGCAATTGTTGTTGTTAACTTGTTTATTGCAGCTTATAATGGTTACAAATAAAGCAATAGC
ATCACAAATTTCACAAATAAAGCATTTTTTTCACTGCATTCTAGTTGTGGTTTGTCCAAACTCATCAATG
TATCTTATCATGTCTGGATCTGATCACTGCTTGAGCCTAGAAGATCCGGCTGCTAACAAAGCCCGAAAGG
AAGCTGAGTTGGCTGCTGCCACCGCTGAGCAATAACTATCATAACCCCTAGGGTATACCCATCTAATTGG
AACCAGATAAGTGAAATCTAGTTCCAAACTATTTTGTCATTTTTAATTTTCGTATTAACTTACGACGCTA
CACCCAGTTCCCATCTATTTTGTCACTCTTCCCTAAATAATCCTTAAAAACTCCATTTCCACCCCTCCCA
GTTCCCAACTATTTTGTCCGCCCACAACCGGTGGAGGAAATTCTCCTTGAAGTTTCCCTGGTGTTCAAAG
TAAAGGAGTTTGCACCAGACGCACCTCTGTTCACTGGTCCGGCGTATTAAAACACGATACATTGTTATTA
GTACATTTATTAAGCGCTAGATTCTGTGCGTTGTTGATTTACAGACAATTGTTGTACGTATTTTAATAAT
TCATTAAATTTATAATCTTTAGGGTGGTATGTTAGAGCGAAAATCAAATGATTTTCAGCGTCTTTATATC
TGAATTTAAATATTAAATCCTCAATAGATTTGTAAAATAGGTTTCGATTAGTTTCAAACAAGGGTTGTTT
TTCCGAACCGATGGCTGGACTATCTAATGGATTTTCGCTCAACGCCACAAAACTTGCCAAATCTTGTAGC
AGCAATCTAGCTTTGTCGATATTCGTTTGTGTTTTGTTTTGTAATAAAGGTTCGACGTCGTTCAAAATAT
TATGCGCTTTTGTATTTCTTTCATCACTGTCGTTAGTGTACAATTGACTCGACGTAAACACGTTAAATAG
AGCTTGGACATATTTAACATCGGGCGTGTTAGCTTTATTAGGCCGATTATCGTCGTCGTCCCAACCCTCG
TCGTTAGAAGTTGCTTCCGAAGACGATTTTGCCATAGCCACACGACGCCTATTAATTGTGTCGGCTAACA
CGTCCGCGATCAAATTTGTAGTTGAGCTTTTTGGAATTACCGGTTGACTTGGGTCAACTGTCAGACCAAG
TTTACTCATATATACTTTAGATTGATTTAAAACTTCATTTTTAATTTAAAAGGATCTAGGTGAAGATCCT
TTTTGATAATCTCATGACCAAAATCCCTTAACGTGAGTTTTCGTTCCACTGAGCGTCAGACCCCGTAGAA
AAGATCAAAGGATCTTCTTGAGATCCTTTTTTTCTGCGCGTAATCTGCTGCTTGCAAACAAAAAAACCAC
CGCTACCAGCGGTGGTTTGTTTGCCGGATCAAGAGCTACCAACTCTTTTTCCGAAGGTAACTGGCTTCAG
CAGAGCGCAGATACCAAATACTGTTCTTCTAGTGTAGCCGTAGTTAGGCCACCACTTCAAGAACTCTGTA
GCACCGCCTACATACCTCGCTCTGCTAATCCTGTTACCAGTGGCTGCTGCCAGTGGCGATAAGTCGTGTC
TTACCGGGTTGGACTCAAGACGATAGTTACCGGATAAGGCGCAGCGGTCGGGCTGAACGGGGGGTTCGTG
CACACAGCCCAGCTTGGAGCGAACGACCTACACCGAACTGAGATACCTACAGCGTGAGCTATGAGAAAGC
GCCACGCTTCCCGAAGGGAGAAAGGCGGACAGGTATCCGGTAAGCGGCAGGGTCGGAACAGGAGAGCGCA
CGAGGGAGCTTCCAGGGGGAAACGCCTGGTATCTTTATAGTCCTGTCGGGTTTCGCCACCTCTGACTTGA
GCGTCGATTTTTGTGATGCTCGTCAGGGGGGCGGAGCCTATGGAAAAACGCCAGCAACGCGGCCTTTTTA
CGGTTCCTGGCCTTTTGCTGGCCTTTTGCTCACATGTTCTTTCCTGCGTTATCCCCTGATTGACTTGGGT
CGCTCTTCCTGTGGATGCGCAGGTATGTACAGGAAGAGGTTTATACTAAACTGTTACATTGCAAACGTGG
TTTCGTGTGCCAAGTGTGAAAACCGATGTTTAATCAAGGCTCTGACGCATTTCTACAACCACGACTCTAA
GTGTGTGGGTGAAGTCATGCATGCATCTTTTAATCAAATCCCAAGATGTGTATAAACCACCAAACTGCCA
AAAAATGAAAACTGTCGACAAGCTCTGTCCGTTTGCTGGCAACTGCAAGGGTCTCAATCCTATTTGTAAT
TATTGAATAATAAAACAATTATAAATGTCAAATTTGTTTTTTATTAACGATACAAACCAAACGCAACAAG
AACATTTGTAGTATTATCTATAATTGAAAACGCGTAGTTATAATCGCTGAGGTAATATTTAAAATCATTT
TCAAATGATTCACAGTTAATTTGCGACAATATAATTTTATTTTCACATAAACTAGACGCCTTGTCGTCTT
CTTCTTCGTATTCCTTCTCTTTTTCATTTTTCTCTTCATAAAAATTAACATAGTTATTATCGTATCCATA
TATGTATCTATCGTATAGAGTAAATTTTTTGTTGTCATAAATATATATGTCTTTTTTAATGGGGTGTATA
GTACCGCTGCGCATAGTTTTTCTGTAATTTACAACAGTGCTATTTTCTGGTAGTTCTTCGGAGTGTGTTG
CTTTAATTATTAAATTTATATAATCAATGAATTTGGGATCGTCGGTTTTGTACAATATGTTGCCGGCATA
GTACGCAGCTTCTTCTAGTTCAATTACACCATTTTTTAGCAGCACCGGATTAACATAACTTTCCAAAATG
TTGTACGAACCGTTAAACAAAAACAGTTCACCTCCCTTTTCTATACTATTGTCTGCGAGCAGTTGTTTGT
TGTTAAAAATAACAGCCATTGTAATGAGACGCACAAACTAATATCACAAACTGGAAATGTCTATCAATAT
ATAGTTGCTGATTGCGCAGATGCCCTGCGTAAGCGGGTGTGGGCGGACAATAAAGTCTTAAACTGAACAA
AATAGATCTAAACTATGACAATAAAGTCTTAAACTAGACAGAATAGTTGTAAACTGAAATCAGTCCAGTT
ATGCTGTGAAAAAGCATACTGGACTTTTGTTATGGCTAAAGCAAACTCTTCATTTTCTGAAGTGCAAATT
GCCCGTCGTATTAAAGAGGGGCGTGGCCAAGGGCATGTAAAGACTATATTCGCGGCGTTGTGACAATTTA
CCGAACAACTCCGCGGCCGGGAAGCCGATCTCGGCTTGAACGAATTGTTAGGTGGCGGTACTTGGGTCGA
TATCAAAGTGCATCACTTCTTCCCGTATGCCCAACTTTGTATAGAGAGCCACTGCGGGATCGTCACCGTA
ATCTGCTTGCACGTAGATCACATAAGCACCAAGCGCGTTGGCCTCATGCTTGAGGAGATTGATGAGCGCG
GTGGCAATGCCCTGCCTCCGGTGCTCGCCGGAGACTGCGAGATCATAGATATAGATCTCACTACGCGGCT
GCTCAAACTTGGGCAGAACGTAAGCCGCGAGAGCGCCAACAACCGCTTCTTGGTCGAAGGCAGCAAGCGC
GATGAATGTCTTACTACGGAGCAAGTTCCCGAGGTAATCGGAGTCCGGCTGATGTTGGGAGTAGGTGGCT
ACGTCTCCGAACTCACGACCGAAAAGATCAAGAGCAGCCCGCATGGATTTGACTTGGTCAGGGCCGAGCC
TACATGTGCGAATGATGCCCATACTTGAGCCACCTAACTTTGTTTTAGGGCGACTGCCCTGCTGCGTAAC
ATCGTTGCTGCTGCGTAACATCGTTGCTGCTCCATAACATCAAACATCGACCCACGGCGTAACGCGCTTG
CTGCTTGGATGCCCGAGGCATAGACTGTACAAAAAAACAGTCATAACAAGCCATGAAAACCGCCACTGCG
CCGTTACCACCGCTGCGTTCGGTCAAGGTTCTGGACCAGTTGCGTGAGCGCATACGCTACTTGCATTACA
GTTTACGAACCGAACAGGCTTATGTCAACTGGGTTCGTGCCTTCATCCGTTTCCACGGTGTGCGTCACCC
GGCAACCTTGGGCAGCAGCGAAGTCGCCATAACTTCGTATAGCATACATTATACGAAGTTATCTGTAA
Features (pLannotate 1.2.2; 18 found; start..end, strand, type, name):
     71..162     +  promoter       polyhedrin promoter: polh from Autographa californica; promoter for the baculovirus polyhedrin gene
    229..249     +  CDS            7xHis: 6xHis affinity tag
    295..468     +  CDS            ProtA: IgG-binding unit of Staphylococcus aureus protein A
    472..642     +  CDS            ProtA: IgG-binding unit of Staphylococcus aureus protein A
    741..761     +  CDS            capTEV™ (fragment): composite tag for in vivo biotinylation, TEV protease cleavage, and 6xHis tagging
    799..3042    +  CDS            MAP7: MAP7_HUMAN - Experimental evidence at protein level: Swiss-Prot protein existence level 1. Microtubule-stabilizing protein that may play an important role during reorganization of microtubules during polarization and differentiation of epithelial cells. Associates with microtubules in a dynamic manner. May play a role in the formation of intercellular contacts. Colocalization with TRPV4 results in the redistribution of TRPV4 toward the membrane and may link cytoskeletal microfilaments. From Homo sapiens (Human).
   3072..3153    +  CDS            large T antigen (fragment): large T antigen from SV40 (simian virus 40)
   3176..3310    +  polyA_signal   SV40 poly(A) signal: SV40 polyadenylation signal
   3339..3388    +  CDS            SET1 (fragment): solubility-enhancement tag derived from T7 phage gene 10B
   3431..3596    -  mobile_element Tn7L: mini-Tn7 element (left end of the Tn7 transposon) Tn7
   3603..4308    +  misc_recomb    baculovirus recombination region (ORF1629): contains part of ORF1629
   4498..5086    +  rep_origin     ori: high-copy-number ColE1/pMB1/pBR322/pUC origin of replication
   5202..5342    +  CDS            LEF-2 (fragment): LEF2_NPVAC - Experimental evidence at protein level: Swiss-Prot protein existence level 1. Plays an essential role in viral DNA replication. Does not seem to participate in the initiation step but is rather important for the amplification of DNA. Also required for expression from the vp39 and polh promoters. From Autographa californica nuclear polyhedrosis virus (AcMNPV).
   5342..6169    +  misc_recomb    baculovirus recombination region (lef2/ORF603): contains ORF603 and part of lef2
   6198..6421    -  mobile_element Tn7R: mini-Tn7 element (right end of the Tn7 transposon) Tn7
   6488..7021    -  CDS            GmR: gentamycin acetyltransferase; aacC1; confers resistance to gentamycin
   7210..7238    -  promoter       Pc promoter: intI1 (promoter lies within the coding sequence); class 1 integron promoter
   7309..7342    +  protein_bind   loxP: Cre-mediated recombination occurs in the 8-bp core sequence (GCATACAT). Cre recombinase
