[The description below was written by a language model from this plasmid's Addgene catalogue record and pLannotate feature annotations shown in this document.]
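Description:
pOmnibac_ZZ_linker_ybbR_MAP7 is a baculovirus transfer plasmid of about 7.3 kb, built on the pOmnibac backbone, for producing human MAP7 (ensconsin, isoform 1) in Sf9 insect cells. It is propagated in E. coli from a high-copy ColE1/pUC-type origin and selected with gentamicin, with the gentamicin acetyltransferase gene driven by the Pc integron promoter. The backbone offers several routes into a baculovirus genome. Tn7L and Tn7R ends allow Tn7 transposition into a bacmid, the lef2/ORF603 and ORF1629 regions allow homologous recombination with viral DNA, and a single loxP site permits Cre-mediated fusion with other plasmids or a bacmid.

The expression cassette is driven by the very late polyhedrin promoter from Autographa californica nucleopolyhedrovirus and ends in an SV40 polyadenylation signal. The feature table shows, in order, a short His tag, two tandem IgG-binding units of Staphylococcus aureus protein A (the ZZ affinity tag), and a short match to the capTEV tag that probably reflects a TEV protease cleavage site, followed by the roughly 2.2 kb MAP7 coding sequence. The ybbR tag named in the catalogue entry is not annotated separately; it presumably lies in the short gap just upstream of MAP7. ybbR is a short peptide substrate for Sfp phosphopantetheinyl transferase, which allows site-specific covalent attachment of a fluorophore or other probe. The small "large T antigen" and "SET1" fragment hits near the terminator are most likely backbone remnants rather than functional elements.

The design supports IgG-based affinity purification of MAP7, probably with protease release from the tag, followed by labeling. This suits in vitro studies of how this microtubule-associated protein regulates kinesin-1.
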