Addgene plasmid #159718: pOmnibac_ZZ_linker_ybbR_MAP7
Purpose: Expresses MAP7 in Sf9 cells with a ZZ affinity tag and a ybbR tag
Depositing lab: Ahmet Yildiz. Depositing organization: University of California, Berkeley. Publication: Structural and functional insight into regulation of kinesin-1 by microtubule-associated protein MAP7. Ferro LS, Fang Q, Eshun-Wilson L, Fernandes J, Jack A, Farrell DP, Golcuk M, Huijben T, Costa K, Gur M, DiMaio F, Nogales E, Yildiz A. Science. 2022 Jan 21;375(6578):326-331. doi: 10.1126/science.abf6154. Epub 2022 Jan 20. PubMed 35050657.
Backbone
  Vector backbone: pOmnibac
  Total vector size (bp): 7344
  Vector type: Insect Expression
Growth in bacteria
  Bacterial resistance: Gentamicin, 10 μg/mL
  Growth temperature: 37°C
  Growth strain: DH5alpha
  Copy number: Unknown
Gene/Insert
  Gene/Insert name: MAP7 (Microtubule Associated Protein 7) (alt names: Ensconsin; UniProtKB - Q14244 (MAP7_HUMAN); Isoform 1 (identifier: Q14244-1))
  Species: H. sapiens (human)
  Insert size (bp): 2247
  Entrez Gene: MAP7 (a.k.a. E-MAP-115, EMAP115)
  Tag / fusion protein: ZZ affinity tag, ybbR tag (N terminal on insert)
Terms and licenses: Academic/Nonprofit Terms; Industry Terms: Not Available to Industry
How to cite: pOmnibac_ZZ_linker_ybbR_MAP7 was a gift from Ahmet Yildiz (Addgene plasmid # 159718 ; http://n2t.net/addgene:159718 ; RRID:Addgene_159718)
